>Addgene plasmid #225777 | pGLU_75 | addgene full sequence | sequence record 446990 | Addgene NGS Result
GTGACTCAGGTCTCACGTATGTAGTAGCGGTTATTGCGCGTTCCGCAGCCACACGCCGTGTGAAGCTGGT
TATAGATTTTCAGCCCCTTCCCTTGTAGGGAAGGGATTGGGGTTAGGTTCCGTCGAGTTCACGTTAAGTT
AATACTGTTCAGAAAAGGGTAAACCTGCCGAGCTAGGCGGGAGAGAATGAACATTACAGTGAACAGTTGC
CCATTGCCTAAGGAAAATTTAGTAAATGTGAGACCGGGATTCACATTGGATACGAGATCCGTAGATTGAT
AAGAGGACACGGAATATCCCAGGCTAGGTGGAGGCTCAGTGATGATAAGTCTGCGATGGTGGATGCATGT
GTCATGGTCATAGCTGTTTCCTGTGTGAAATTGTTATCCGCTCAGAGGGCACAATCCTATTCCGCGCTAT
CCGACAATCTCCAAGACATTAGGTGGAGTTCAGTTCGGCGTATGGCATATGTCGCTGGAAAGAACATGTG
AGCAAAAGGCCAGCAAAAGGCCAGGAACCGTAAAAAGGCCGCGTTGCTGGCGTTTTTCCATAGGCTCCGC
CCCCCTGACGAGCATCACAAAAATCGACGCTCAAGTCAGAGGTGGCGAAACCCGACAGGACTATAAAGAT
ACCAGGCGTTTCCCCCTGGAAGCTCCCTCGTGCGCTCTCCTGTTCCGACCCTGCCGCTTACCGGATACCT
GTCCGCCTTTCTCCCTTCGGGAAGCGTGGCGCTTTCTCATAGCTCACGCTGTAGGTATCTCAGTTCGGTG
TAGGTCGTTCGCTCCAAGCTGGGCTGTGTGCACGAACCCCCCGTTCAGCCCGACCGCTGCGCCTTATCCG
GTAACTATCGTCTTGAGTCCAACCCGGTAAGACACGACTTATCGCCACTGGCAGCAGCCACTGGTAACAG
GATTAGCAGAGCGAGGTATGTAGGCGGTGCTACAGAGTTCTTGAAGTGGTGGCCTAACTACGGCTACACT
AGAAGAACAGTATTTGGTATCTGCGCTCTGCTGAAGCCAGTTACCTTCGGAAAAAGAGTTGGTAGCTCTT
GATCCGGCAAACAAACCACCGCTGGTAGCGGTGGTTTTTTTGTTTGCAAGCAGCAGATTACGCGCAGAAA
AAAAGGATCTCAAGAAGATCCTTTGATCTTTTCTACGGGGTCTGACGCTCTATTCAACAAAGCCGCCGTC
CCGTCAAGTCAGCGTAAATGGGTAGGGGGCTTCAAATCGTCCCCCCATACGATATAAGTTGTTACTAGTG
CTTGGATTCTCACCAATAAAAAACGCCCGGCGGCAACCGAGCGTTCTGAACAAATCCAGATGGAGTTCTG
AGGTCATTACTGGATCTATCAACAGGAGTCCAAGCGAGCTCGATATCAAATTACGCCCCGCCCTGCCACT
CATCGCAGTACTGTTGTAATTCATTAAGCATTCTGCCGACATGGAAGCCATCACAAACGGCATGATGAAC
CTGAATCGCCAGCGGCATCAGCACCTTGTCGCCTTGCGTATAATATTTGCCCATGGTGAAAACGGGGGCG
AAGAAGTTGTCCATATTGGCCACGTTTAAATCAAAACTGGTGAAACTCACCCAGGGATTGGCTGAGACGA
AAAACATATTCTCAATAAACCCTTTAGGGAAATAGGCCAGGTTTTCACCGTAACACGCCACATCTTGCGA
ATATATGTGTAGAAACTGCCGGAAATCGTCGTGGTATTCACTCCAGAGCGATGAAAACGTTTCAGTTTGC
TCATGGAAAACGGTGTAACAAGGGTGAACACTATCCCATATCACCAGCTCACCGTCTTTCATTGCCATAC
GAAATTCCGGATGAGCATTCATCAGGCGGGCAAGAATGTGAATAAAGGCCGGATAAAACTTGTGCTTATT
TTTCTTTACGGTCTTTAAAAAGGCCGTAATATCCAGCTGAACGGTCTGGTTATAGGTACATTGAGCAACT
GACTGAAATGCCTCAAAATGTTCTTTACGATGCCATTGGGATATATCAACGGTGGTATATCCAGTGATTT
TTTTCTCCATTTTAGCTTCCTTAGCTCCTGAAAATCTCGATAACTCAAAAAATACGCCCGGTAGTGATCT
TATTTCATTATGGTGAAAGTTGGAACCTCTTACGTGCCGATCAACGTCTCATTGATACCTGAAACAAAAC
CCATCGTACGGCCAAGGAAGTCTCCAATAACTGTGATCCACCACAAGCGCCAGGGTTTTCCCAGTCACGA
CGTTGTAAAACGACGGCCAGTCATGCATAATCCGCACGCATCTGGAATAAGGAAGTGCCATTCCGCCTGA
CCT
Features (pLannotate 1.2.2; 6 found; start..end, strand, type, name):
    379..394     -  protein_bind   lac operator (fragment): The lac repressor binds to the lac operator to inhibit transcription in E. coli. This inhibition can be relieved by adding lactose or isopropyl-β-D-thiogalactopyranoside (IPTG). lac repressor encoded by lacI
    545..1133    -  rep_origin     ori: high-copy-number ColE1/pMB1/pBR322/pUC origin of replication
   1266..1360    -  terminator     lambda t0 terminator: transcription terminator from phage lambda
   1384..2040    -  CDS            cat: CAT_ECOLX - Experimental evidence at protein level: Swiss-Prot protein existence level 1. This enzyme is an effector of chloramphenicol resistance in bacteria. From Escherichia coli. This protein is used as a marker in many commonly used cloning vectors, such as pACYC184.
   2041..2143    -  promoter       cat promoter: promoter of the E. coli cat gene encoding chloramphenicol acetyltransferase
   2218..2261    -  CDS            lacZα (fragment): LacZα fragment of β-galactosidase; lacZ fragment
