[The description below was written by a language model from this plasmid's Addgene catalogue record and pLannotate feature annotations shown in this document.]
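Description:
pGLU_75 is a small (about 2.3 kb) high-copy synthetic-biology plasmid propagated in E. coli DH5alpha. The record names no parental backbone, but the annotated features describe a minimal cloning vector. It has a ColE1/pMB1/pUC-type origin of replication and a chloramphenicol acetyltransferase (cat) gene driven by its native cat promoter and followed by the phage lambda t0 terminator, which provides chloramphenicol selection. Short remnants of a lac operator and of the lacZα coding sequence are also detected. These are most likely leftovers of a lacZα-based cloning site flanking the insert position rather than functional elements, though the record does not say so.

The payload is catalogued as "13463_[abr]", described as variant 13463 of the RS421 library, with Anabaena variabilis ATCC 29413 given as the source species. The automated annotation assigns no feature to the insert itself. The unannotated stretches, chiefly the first few hundred bases of the sequence and short gaps between the backbone elements, presumably contain it, so the part must be short. The record does not state its nature (for example promoter, regulatory element or other genetic part), and no reporter, tag or expression cassette is annotated alongside it.

The associated publication concerns a scalable transposon mutagenesis system for non-model bacteria. The plasmid therefore appears to be a single isolated member of a library of candidate genetic parts drawn from diverse bacteria and held in a simple storage or cloning vector. Its exact role within that system is not specified in the catalogue fields.
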