Addgene plasmid #225777: pGLU_75
Purpose: RS421 library variant 13463
Depositing lab: Nili Ostrov. Depositing organization: Cultivarium, Convergent Research. Publication: A scalable transposon mutagenesis system for non-model bacteria. Gilbert C, Leung J, Crits-Christoph A, Kang SC, Esmurria A, Fenn K, Brumwell SL, Martin-Moldes Z, Mendler K, Barnum TP, Nguyen M-A, Lee HH, Ostrov N. bioRxiv 2025.12.22.696024 10.64898/2025.12.22.696024.
Backbone
  Vector backbone: N/A
  Vector type: Synthetic Biology
Growth in bacteria
  Bacterial resistance: Chloramphenicol, 25 μg/mL
  Growth temperature: 37°C
  Growth strain: DH5alpha
  Copy number: High Copy
Gene/Insert
  Gene/Insert name: 13463_[abr]
  Species: Anabaena variabilis ATCC 29413
  Mutation: N/A
  Cloning method: Other
Terms and licenses: Academic/Nonprofit Terms; Industry Terms: Not Available to Industry
How to cite: pGLU_75 was a gift from Nili Ostrov (Addgene plasmid # 225777 ; http://n2t.net/addgene:225777 ; RRID:Addgene_225777)
